>Addgene plasmid #205404 | pICH41276(3Uter)-tAT5G06140 | addgene full sequence | sequence record 404896 | Addgene NGS Result
GCTAGACAGGCTTATCTTGGACAAGAAGAAGATCGCTTGGCCTCGCGCGCAGATCAGTTGGAAGAATTTG
TCCATTACGTAAAAGGCGAGATCACCAAGGTAGTCGGCAAATAACTGTCAGACCAAGTTTACTCATATAT
ACTTTAGATTGATTTAAAACTTCATTTTTAATTTAAAAGGATCTAGGTGAAGATCCTTTTTGATAATCTC
ATGACCAAAATCCCTTAACGTGAGTTTTCGTTCCACTGAGCGTCAGACCCCGTAGAAAAGATCAAAGGAT
CTTCTTGAGATCCTTTTTTTCTGCGCGTAATCTGCTGCTTGCAAACAAAAAAACCACCGCTACCAGCGGT
GGTTTGTTTGCCGGATCAAGAGCTACCAACTCTTTTTCCGAAGGTAACTGGCTTCAGCAGAGCGCAGATA
CCAAATACTGTTCTTCTAGTGTAGCCGTAGTTAGGCCACCACTTCAAGAACTCTGTAGCACCGCCTACAT
ACCTCGCTCTGCTAATCCTGTTACCAGTGGCTGCTGCCAGTGGCGATAAGTCGTGTCTTACCGGGTTGGA
CTCAAGACGATAGTTACCGGATAAGGCGCAGCGGTCGGGCTGAACGGGGGGTTCGTGCACACAGCCCAGC
TTGGAGCGAACGACCTACACCGAACTGAGATACCTACAGCGTGAGCTATGAGAAAGCGCCACGCTTCCCG
AAGGGAGAAAGGCGGACAGGTATCCGGTAAGCGGCAGGGTCGGAACAGGAGAGCGCACGAGGGAGCTTCC
AGGGGGAAACGCCTGGTATCTTTATAGTCCTGTCGGGTTTCGCCACCTCTGACTTGAGCGTCGATTTTTG
TGATGCTCGTCAGGGGGGCGGAGCCTATGGAAAAACGCCAGCAACGCGGCCTTTTTACGGTTCCTGGCCT
TTTGCTGGCCTTTTGCTCACATGTTCTTTCCTGCGTTATCCCCTGATTCTGTGGATAACCGTATTACCGC
CTTTGAGTGAGCTGATACCGCTCGCCGCAGCCGAACGACCGAGCGCAGCGAGTCAGTGAGCGAGGAAGCG
GAAGAGCGCCCAATACGCAAACCGCCTCTCCCCGCGCGTTGGCCGATTCATTAATCACTCTGTGGTCTCA
GCTTATCCAAAACTAAACTTACCTGTGTCTGTGTGTGTTCCTTCATGAGAGGGTTTGTGTCTAGAGGCAG
TTTGTTTTTGTGAGAAATTCTGGTGTTTTTTTGTCAACTTCAAGTTTAGTTAACTTGGCTTGTTTCCACT
TGTAAAGAAGATACATATGCGTCATTATTACTCTCCTAAACGTTCATATAACAATTTTATTTTAGATTAC
AACTTTCCCAATTCACTAACATGATACCGCTTGAGACCACGAAGTGGCTCTTCAGTGGACGAAAGGGCCT
CGTGATACGCCTATTTTTATAGGTTAATGTCATGATAATAATGGTTTCTTAGACGTCAGGTGGCACTTTT
CGGGGAAATGTGCGCGGAACCCCTATTTGTTTATTTTTCTAAATACATTCAAATATGTATCCGCTCATGA
GACAATAACCCTGATAAATGCTTCAATAATATTGAAAAAGGAAGAGTATGCGCTCACGCAACTGGTCCAG
AACCTTGACCGAACGCAGCGGTGGTAACGGCGCAGTGGCGGTTTTCATGGCTTGTTATGACTGTTTTTTT
TTGGGGTACAGTCTATGCCTCGGGCATCCAAGCAGCAAGCGCGTTACGCCGTGGGTCGATGTTTGATGTT
ATGGAGCAGCAACGATGTTACGCAGCAGGGCAGTCGCCCTAAAACAAAGTTAAACATCATGAGGGAAGCG
GTGATCGCCGAAGTATCGACTCAACTATCAGAGGTAGTTGGCGTCATCGAGCGCCATCTCGAACCGACGT
TGCTGGCCGTACATTTGTACGGCTCCGCAGTGGATGGCGGCCTGAAGCCACACAGCGATATTGATTTGCT
GGTTACGGTGACCGTAAGGCTTGATGAAACAACGCGGCGAGCTTTGATCAACGACCTTTTGGAAACTTCG
GCTTCCCCTGGAGAGAGCGAGATTCTCCGCGCTGTAGAAGTCACCATTGTTGTGCACGACGACATCATTC
CGTGGCGTTATCCAGCTAAGCGCGAACTGCAATTTGGAGAATGGCAGCGCAATGACATTCTTGCAGGTAT
CTTCGAGCCAGCCACGATCGACATTGATCTGGCTATCTTGCTGACAAAAGCAAGAGAACATAGCGTTGCC
TTGGTAGGTCCAGCGGCGGAGGAACTCTTTGATCCGGTTCCTGAACAGGATCTATTTGAGGCGCTAAATG
AAACCTTAACGCTATGGAACTCGCCGCCCGACTGGGCTGGCGATGAGCGAAATGTAGTGCTTACGTTGTC
CCGCATTTGGTACAGCGCAGTAACCGGCAAAATCGCGCCGAAGGATGTCGCTGCCGACTGGGCAATGGAG
CGCCTGCCGGCCCAGTATCAGCCCGTCATACTTGAA
Features (pLannotate 1.2.2; 6 found; start..end, strand, type, name):
    285..873     +  rep_origin     ori: high-copy-number ColE1/pMB1/pBR322/pUC origin of replication
   1056..1105    +  CDS            lacI (fragment): lac repressor; lacI; The lac repressor binds to the lac operator to inhibit transcription in E. coli. This inhibition can be relieved by adding lactose or isopropyl-β-D-thiogalactopyranoside (IPTG).
   1483..1587    +  promoter       AmpR promoter: bla
   1578..1658    -  CDS            int (fragment): INT2_ECOLX - Protein inferred from homology: Swiss-Prot protein existence level 3. Putative integrase believed to be involved in the insertion of antibiotic resistance genes into plasmids and transposons. From Escherichia coli.
   1746..1802    +  CDS            GmR (fragment): gentamycin acetyltransferase; aacC1; confers resistance to gentamycin
   1809..111     +  CDS            aadA (across the origin): S3AD_ECOLX - Experimental evidence at protein level: Swiss-Prot protein existence level 1. Mediates bacterial resistance to the antibiotics streptomycin and spectinomycin. From Escherichia coli.
