[The description below was written by a language model from this plasmid's Addgene catalogue record and pLannotate feature annotations shown in this document.]
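Description:
pICH41276(3Uter)-tAT5G06140 is a Level 0 part plasmid for the MoClo (Modular Cloning) Golden Gate system, built in the pICH41276 acceptor backbone, which is the Level 0 position reserved for combined 3'UTR-plus-terminator modules. It is a small bacterial cloning vector of about 2.5 kb, maintained in E. coli at high copy from a ColE1/pUC-type origin of replication and selected with spectinomycin through the aadA streptomycin/spectinomycin resistance gene, which in this circular record spans the numbering origin. The feature table places an AmpR (bla) promoter upstream of the aadA gene. The short annotated fragments of lacI, an integrase and a gentamicin acetyltransferase are partial matches, most likely remnants of the backbone and of the resistance cassette's origin rather than working genes.

The payload is a 233 bp fragment from Arabidopsis thaliana named tAT5G06140, that is, the 3' untranslated region and transcription terminator of the gene at locus AT5G06140. The automated annotation does not mark this insert, and the record does not give the flanking cloning sites or fusion overhangs. The plasmid carries no promoter, coding sequence or plant selection marker of its own, and it is not meant to be expressed directly. Instead it serves as a standardised building block. In a MoClo assembly, type IIS restriction digestion releases the part so it can be ligated in a defined order with promoter, 5'UTR and coding sequence modules to form a Level 1 transcription unit, where it provides transcript 3' end processing and termination. It was deposited alongside work on identifying and engineering constitutive and repressible plant promoters.
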