Addgene plasmid #205404: pICH41276(3Uter)-tAT5G06140
Purpose: MoClo lvl0 3'UTR+Terminator part
Depositing lab: Jennifer Nemhauser. Depositing organization: University of Washington. Publication: Building a pipeline to identify and engineer constitutive and repressible promoters. Yang EJY, Nemhauser JL. Quant Plant Biol. 2023 Oct 19;4:e12. doi: 10.1017/qpb.2023.10. eCollection 2023. PubMed 37901686.
Backbone
  Vector backbone: pICH41276
  Backbone manufacturer: Sylvestre Marillonnet Lab
  Vector type: Synthetic Biology
Growth in bacteria
  Bacterial resistance: Spectinomycin, 50 μg/mL
  Growth temperature: 37°C
  Growth strain: DH5alpha
  Copy number: High Copy
Gene/Insert
  Gene/Insert name: tAT5G06140
  Species: A. thaliana (mustard weed)
  Insert size (bp): 233
  Cloning method: Restriction Enzyme; 5′ cloning site unknown (unknown if destroyed)
Terms and licenses: Academic/Nonprofit Terms; Industry Terms: Not Available to Industry
How to cite: pICH41276(3Uter)-tAT5G06140 was a gift from Jennifer Nemhauser (Addgene plasmid # 205404 ; http://n2t.net/addgene:205404 ; RRID:Addgene_205404)
